>Addgene plasmid #123964 | MTK0_009 | addgene full sequence | sequence record 251661 | Addgene NGS Result
GCGGCCGCGATTATCAAAAAGGATCTTCACCTAGATCCTTTTAAATTAAAAATGAAGTTTTAAATCAATC
TAAAGTATATATGAGTAAACTTGGTCTGACAGTTACCAATGCTTAATCAGTGAGGCACCTATCTCAGCGA
TCTGTCTATTTCGTTCATCCATAGTTGCCTGACTCCCCGTCGTGTAGATAACTACGATACGGGAGGGCTT
ACCATCTGGCCCCAGTGCTGCAATGATACCGCGGGACCCACGCTCACCGGCTCCAGATTTATCAGCAATA
AACCAGCCAGCCGGAAGGGCCGAGCGCAGAAGTGGTCCTGCAACTTTATCCGCCTCCATCCAGTCTATTA
ATTGTTGCCGGGAAGCTAGAGTAAGTAGTTCGCCAGTTAATAGTTTGCGCAACGTTGTTGCCATTGCTAC
AGGCATCGTGGTGTCACGCTCGTCGTTTGGTATGGCTTCATTCAGCTCCGGTTCCCAACGATCAAGGCGA
GTTACATGATCCCCCATGTTGTGCAAAAAAGCGGTTAGCTCCTTCGGTCCTCCGATCGTTGTCAGAAGTA
AGTTGGCCGCAGTGTTATCACTCATGGTTATGGCAGCACTGCATAATTCTCTTACTGTCATGCCATCCGT
AAGATGCTTTTCTGTGACTGGTGAGTACTCAACCAAGTCATTCTGAGAATAGTGTATGCGGCGACCGAGT
TGCTCTTGCCCGGCGTCAATACGGGATAATACCGCGCCACATAGCAGAACTTTAAAAGTGCTCATCATTG
GAAAACGTTCTTCGGGGCGAAAACTCTCAAGGATCTTACCGCTGTTGAGATCCAGTTCGATGTAACCCAC
TCGTGCACCCAACTGATCTTCAGCATCTTTTACTTTCACCAGCGTTTCTGGGTGAGCAAAAACAGGAAGG
CAAAATGCCGCAAAAAAGGGAATAAGGGCGACACGGAAATGTTGAATACTCATACTCTTCCTTTTTCAAT
ATTATTGAAGCATTTATCAGGGTTATTGTCTCATGAGCGGATACATATTTGAATGTATTTAGAAAAATAA
ACAAATAGGGGTTCCGCGCACATTTCCCCGAAAAGTGCCACCTGTCATGACCAAAATCCCTTAACGTGAG
TTTTCGTTCCACTGAGCGTCAGACCCCGTAGAAAAGATCAAAGGATCTTCTTGAGATCCTTTTTTTCTGC
GCGTAATCTGCTGCTTGCAAACAAAAAAACCACCGCTACCAGCGGTGGTTTGTTTGCCGGATCAAGAGCT
ACCAACTCTTTTTCCGAAGGTAACTGGCTTCAGCAGAGCGCAGATACCAAATACTGTTCTTCTAGTGTAG
CCGTAGTTAGGCCACCACTTCAAGAACTCTGTAGCACCGCCTACATACCTCGCTCTGCTAATCCTGTTAC
CAGTGGCTGCTGCCAGTGGCGATAAGTCGTGTCTTACCGGGTTGGACTCAAGACGATAGTTACCGGATAA
GGCGCAGCGGTCGGGCTGAACGGGGGGTTCGTGCACACAGCCCAGCTTGGAGCGAACGACCTACACCGAA
CTGAGATACCTACAGCGTGAGCTATGAGAAAGCGCCACGCTTCCCGAAGGGAGAAAGGCGGACAGGTATC
CGGTAAGCGGCAGGGTCGGAACAGGAGAGCGCACGAGGGAGCTTCCAGGGGGAAACGCCTGGTATCTTTA
TAGTCCTGTCGGGTTTCGCCACCTCTGACTTGAGCGTCGATTTTTGTGATGCTCGTCAGGGGGGCGGAGC
CTATGGAAAAACGCCAGCAACGCGGCCTTTTTACGGTTCCTGGCCTTTTGCTGGCCTTTTGCTCACATGT
TCTTTCCTGCGTTATCCCCTGATTCTGTGGATAACCGTGCGGCCGCCCCTGAATTCGCATCTAGATGGTA
GAGCCACAAACAGCCGGTACAAGCAACGATCTCCAGGACCATCTGAATCATGCGCGGATGACACGAACTC
ACGACGGCGATCACAGACATTAACCCACAGTACAGACACTGCGACAACGTGGCAATTCGTCGCAATACCG
TCTCACTGAACTGGCCGATAATTGCAGACGATCGAATTCGAGTTGGCGCGCCTGTCATTCTAAATCTCTC
TTTCAGCCTAAAGCTTTTTCCCCGTATCCCCCCAGGTGTCTGCAGGCTCAAAGAGCAGCGAGAAGCGTTC
AGAGGAAAGCGATCCCGTGCCACCTTCCCCGTGCCCGGGCTGTCCCCGCACGCTGCCGGCTCGGGGATGC
GGGGGGAGCGCCGGACCGGAGCGGAGCCCCGGGCGGCTCGCTGCTGCCCCCTAGCGGGGGAGGGACGTAA
TTACATCCCTGGGGGCTTTGGGAGGGGGCTGTCCCCGTGAGCTCCCAGGCGCGCCTGTCATTCTAAATCT
CTCTTTCAGCCTAAAGCTTTTTCCCCGTATCCCCCCAGGTGTCTGCAGGCTCAAAGAGCAGCGAGAAGCG
TTCAGAGGAAAGCGATCCCGTGCCACCTTCCCCGTGCCCGGGCTGTCCCCGCACGCTGCCGGCTCGGGGA
TGCGGGGGGAGCGCCGGACCGGAGCGGAGCCCCGGGCGGCTCGCTGCTGCCCCCTAGCGGGGGAGGGACG
TAATTACATCCCTGGGGGCTTTGGGGGGGGGCTGTCCCCGTGAGCTCAATAAAAGAGCCCACATAACTTC
GTATAATGTATGCTATACGAAGTTATAACGTCGAATTCCCACGGGGTTGGGGTTGCGCCTTTTCCAAGGC
AGCCCTGGGTTTGCGCAGGGACGCGGCTGCTCTGGGCGTGGTTCCGGGAAACGCAGCGGCGCCGACCCTG
GGTCTTGCACATTCTTCACGTCCGTTCGCAGCGTCACCCGGATCTTCGCCGCTACCCTTGTGGGCCCCCC
GGCGACGCTTCCTGCTCCGCCCCTAAGTCGGGAAGGTTCCTTGCGGTTCGCGGCGTGCCGGACGTGACAA
ACGGAAGCCGCACGTGTCACTAGTACCCTCGCAGACGGACAGCGCCAGGGAGCAATGGCAGCGCGCCGAC
CGCGATGGGCTGTGGCCAATAGCGGCTGCTCAGCAGGGCGCGCCGAGAGCAGCGGCCGGGAAGGGGCGGT
GCGGGAGGCGGGGTGTGGGGCGGTAGTGTGGGCCCTGTTCCTGCCCGCGCGGTGTTCCGCATTCTGCAAG
CCTCCGGAGCGCACGTCGGCAGTCGGCTCCCTCGTTGACCGAATCACCGACCTCTCTCCCCAGTATGGCC
CCAACTGGGGTAACCTTTGAGTTCTCTCAGTTGGGGGGTTCTGGTAAAAAGCCTGAACTCACCGCGACGT
CTGTCGAGAAGTTTCTGATCGAAAAGTTCGACAGCGTGTCCGACCTGATGCAGCTCTCGGAGGGCGAAGA
ATCTCGTGCTTTCAGCTTCGATGTAGGAGGGCGTGGATATGTCCTGCGGGTAAATAGCTGCGCCGATGGT
TTCTACAAAGATCGTTATGTTTATCGGCACTTTGCATCGGCCGCGCTCCCGATTCCGGAAGTGCTTGACA
TTGGGGAATTTAGCGAGAGCCTGACCTATTGCATCTCCCGCCGTGCACAGGGTGTCACGTTGCAAGACCT
GCCTGAAACCGAACTGCCCGCTGTTCTGCAACCGGTCGCGGAGGCCATGGATGCGATCGCTGCGGCCGAT
CTTAGCCAGACGAGCGGGTTCGGCCCATTCGGACCGCAAGGAATCGGTCAATACACTACATGGCGTGATT
TCATATGCGCGATTGCTGATCCCCATGTGTATCACTGGCAAACTGTGATGGACGACACCGTCAGTGCGTC
CGTCGCGCAGGCTCTCGATGAGCTGATGCTTTGGGCCGAGGACTGCCCCGAAGTCCGGCACCTCGTGCAC
GCGGATTTCGGCTCCAACAATGTCCTGACGGACAATGGCCGCATAACAGCGGTCATTGACTGGAGCGAGG
CGATGTTCGGGGATTCCCAATACGAGGTCGCCAACATCTTCTTCTGGAGGCCGTGGTTGGCTTGTATGGA
GCAGCAGACGCGCTACTTCGAGCGGAGGCATCCGGAGCTTGCAGGATCGCCGCGGCTCCGGGCGTATATG
CTCCGCATTGGTCTTGACCAACTCTATCAGAGCTTGGTTGACGGCAATTTCGATGATGCAGCTTGGGCGC
AGGGTCGATGCGACGCAATCGTCCGATCCGGAGCCGGGACTGTCGGGCGTACACAAATCGCCCGCAGAAG
CGCGGCCGTCTGGACCGATGGCTGTGTAGAAGTACTCGCCGATAGTGGAAACCGACGCCCCAGCACTCGT
CCGAGGGCAAAGGAAGGATCCGGAAGCGGAGAGGGCAGAGGAAGTCTGCTAACATGCGGTGACGTCGAGG
AGAATCCTGGACCTGGATCCCCCAAGAAGAAGAGGAAGGTGGAGGACGCCGGATCCGTGTCCAAAGGAGA
GGAGTTAATCAAGGAAAACATGAGAATGAAAGTTGTCATGGAGGGCTCCGTTAATGGTCACCAATTCAAG
TGTACAGGGGAAGGTGAAGGTAATCCTTACATGGGTACACAAACTATGAGAATTAAAGTAATTGAAGGCG
GACCACTACCATTTGCATTTGACATTCTGGCAACGTCATTCATGTACGGATCACGAACTTTCATCAAGTA
CCCTAAAGGTATACCAGACTTTTTCAAGCAATCTTTTCCAGAGGGTTTTACATGGGAAAGGGTTACAAGA
TACGAAGATGGGGGTGTCGTCACAGTTATGCAAGATACTTCATTAGAAGATGGCTGCCTTGTCTATCATG
TGCAAGTAAGAGGGGTGAATTTTCCTTCTAACGGACCTGTGATGCAGAAAAAGACCAAAGGTTGGGAACC
AAATACTGAAATGATGTACCCAGCTGATGGAGGTTTGAGAGGCTACACACACATGGCGCTTAAAGTTGAT
GGTGGAGGTCATTTGTCTTGTAGTTTTGTTACCACTTATCGTTCTAAAAAGACTGTTGGCAATATCAAAA
TGCCAGGAATACATGCTGTAGACCACAGACTAGAAAGACTCGAAGAGAGCGATAACGAAATGTTCGTTGT
ACAGAGAGAGCATGCCGTAGCCAAATTTGCTGGCTTAGGCGGTGGTATGGATGAATTGTATAAGTAACTC
GAGTGGCCGACGCCTCGACTGTGCCTTCTAGTTGCCAGCCATCTGTTGTTTGCCCCTCCCCCGTGCCTTC
CTTGACCCTGGAAGGTGCCACTCCCACTGTCCTTTCCTAATAAAATGAGGAAATTGCATCGCATTGTCTG
AGTAGGTGTCATTCTATTCTGGGGGGTGGGGTGGTGCAGGACAGCAAGGGGGAGGATTGGGAAGACAATA
GCAGGCATGCTGGGGATGCGGTGGGCTCTATGGGCTGAGCATGAGACGGAAATCTGCTCGTCAGTGGTGC
TCACACTGACGAATCATGTACAGATCATACCGATGACTGCCTGGCGACTCACAACTAAGCAAGACAGCCG
GAACCAGCGCCGGCGAACACCACTGCATATATGGCATATCACAACAGTCCAACTAGTGCACTGCAGTACA
Features (pLannotate 1.2.2; 10 found; start..end, strand, type, name):
    103..963     -  CDS            AmpR: β-lactamase; bla; confers resistance to ampicillin, carbenicillin, and related antibiotics
    964..1068    -  promoter       AmpR promoter: bla
   1171..1759    +  rep_origin     ori: high-copy-number ColE1/pMB1/pBR322/pUC origin of replication
   2637..2653    +  LTR            5' LTR (truncated) (fragment): truncated long terminal repeat from Moloney murine sarcoma virus
   2653..2686    -  protein_bind   loxP: Cre-mediated recombination occurs in the 8-bp core sequence (GCATACAT). Cre recombinase
   2703..3213    +  promoter       hPGK promoter: human phosphoglycerate kinase 1 promoter
   3218..3257    +  protein_bind   phage φC31 attP (fragment): attachment site of phage φC31 phage φC31 integrase
   3266..4285    +  CDS            HygR: aminoglycoside phosphotransferase from E. coli; aph(4)-Ia; confers resistance to hygromycin
   4397..5104    +  CDS            mRuby2: mRuby2 is a basic (constitutively fluorescent) red fluorescent protein published in 2012, derived from Entacmaea quadricolor. It has moderate acid sensitivity.
   5129..5240    +  polyA_signal   bGH poly(A) signal: bovine growth hormone polyadenylation signal
