[The description below was written by a language model from this plasmid's Addgene catalogue record and pLannotate feature annotations shown in this document.]
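Description:
MTK0_009 is a type 0 part plasmid from the Mammalian Toolkit (MTK), a modular hierarchical cloning system for building genetic circuits in mammalian cells. It carries a synthetic φC31 landing pad on a self-made backbone catalogued as a mammalian expression vector. The sequenced record is about 5.5 kb. It replicates in E. coli from a high-copy ColE1/pUC-type origin. The catalogue entry lists kanamycin as the bacterial selection, but the only bacterial marker annotated in the feature table is an ampicillin resistance gene (β-lactamase with its own promoter). This discrepancy is not resolved by the record, and a sizeable stretch downstream of the origin is unannotated.

The landing pad cassette is driven by the human PGK promoter, which is followed immediately by a φC31 attP attachment site fragment, then a hygromycin resistance coding sequence, the red fluorescent protein mRuby2, and a bovine growth hormone polyadenylation signal. How the hygromycin and mRuby2 coding sequences are linked is not annotated. A loxP site sits just upstream of the promoter, next to a very short match to a retroviral LTR that is probably incidental. Once the cassette is in a genome, cells carrying it can be selected with hygromycin and identified by red fluorescence. The attP site between the promoter and the markers gives φC31 integrase a defined target for inserting attB-bearing payloads. An insertion at that position would be expected to separate the promoter from the original markers, although the record does not describe this. The record also does not state how the landing pad itself is delivered into the genome. The construct is intended as a building block for making landing pad cell lines that support single-copy, site-specific integration of MTK-assembled circuits.
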