Addgene plasmid #123964: MTK0_009
Purpose: Encodes PhiC31 landing pad as a type 0 part to be used in the MTK system
Depositing lab: Hana El-Samad. Depositing organization: University of California, San Francisco (UCSF). Publication: A Toolkit for Rapid Modular Construction of Biological Circuits in Mammalian Cells. Fonseca JP, Bonny AR, Kumar GR, Ng AH, Town J, Wu QC, Aslankoohi E, Chen SY, Dods G, Harrigan P, Osimiri LC, Kistler AL, El-Samad H. ACS Synth Biol. 2019 Nov 15;8(11):2593-2606. doi: 10.1021/acssynbio.9b00322. Epub 2019 Nov 5. PubMed 31686495.
Backbone
  Vector backbone: self-made
  Vector type: Mammalian Expression
Growth in bacteria
  Bacterial resistance: Kanamycin, 50 μg/mL
  Growth temperature: 37°C
  Growth strain: DH5alpha
  Copy number: Unknown
Gene/Insert
  Gene/Insert name: phiC31 landing
  Species: Synthetic
  Cloning method: Restriction Enzyme; 5′ cloning site unknown (unknown if destroyed); 3′ cloning site unknown (unknown if destroyed)
Terms and licenses: Academic/Nonprofit Terms; Industry Terms: Not Available to Industry
Depositor comments: Please visit https://www.biorxiv.org/content/10.1101/506188v2 for BioRxiv preprint
How to cite: MTK0_009 was a gift from Hana El-Samad (Addgene plasmid # 123964 ; http://n2t.net/addgene:123964 ; RRID:Addgene_123964)
